>Addgene plasmid #79517 | 5CZG (Tb427.10.7420) | addgene full sequence | sequence record 150098 | Addgene assembled sequence
TTCTTGAAGACGAAAGGGCCTCGTGATACGCCTATTTTTATAGGTTAATGTCATGATAATAATGGTTTCT
TAGACGTCAGGTGGCACTTTTCGGGGAAATGTGCGCGGAACCCCTATTTGTTTATTTTTCTAAATACATT
CAAATATGTATCCGCTCATGAGACAATAACCCTGATAAATGCTTCAATAATATTGAAAAAGGAAGAGTAT
GAGTATTCAACATTTCCGTGTCGCCCTTATTCCCTTTTTTGCGGCATTTTGCCTTCCTGTTTTTGCTCAC
CCAGAAACGCTGGTGAAAGTAAAAGATGCTGAAGATCAGTTGGGTGCACGAGTGGGTTACATCGAACTGG
ATCTCAACAGCGGTAAGATCCTTGAGAGTTTTCGCCCCGAAGAACGTTTTCCAATGATGAGCACTTTTAA
AGTTCTGCTATGTGGCGCGGTATTATCCCGTGTTGACGCCGGGCAAGAGCAACTCGGTCGCCGCATACAC
TATTCTCAGAATGACTTGGTTGAGTACTCACCAGTCACAGAAAAGCATCTTACGGATGGCATGACAGTAA
GAGAATTATGCAGTGCTGCCATAACCATGAGTGATAACACTGCGGCCAACTTACTTCTGACAACGATCGG
AGGACCGAAGGAGCTAACCGCTTTTTTGCACAACATGGGGGATCATGTAACTCGCCTTGATCGTTGGGAA
CCGGAGCTGAATGAAGCCATACCAAACGACGAGCGTGACACCACGATGCCTGCAGCAATGGCAACAACGT
TGCGCAAACTATTAACTGGCGAACTACTTACTCTAGCTTCCCGGCAACAATTAATAGACTGGATGGAGGC
GGATAAAGTTGCAGGACCACTTCTGCGCTCGGCCCTTCCGGCTGGCTGGTTTATTGCTGATAAATCTGGA
GCCGGTGAGCGTGGGTCTCGCGGTATCATTGCAGCACTGGGGCCAGATGGTAAGCCCTCCCGTATCGTAG
TTATCTACACGACGGGGAGTCAGGCAACTATGGATGAACGAAATAGACAGATCGCTGAGATAGGTGCCTC
ACTGATTAAGCATTGGTAACTGTCAGACCAAGTTTACTCATATATACTTTAGATTGATTTAAAACTTCAT
TTTTAATTTAAAAGGATCTAGGTGAAGATCCTTTTTGATAATCTCATGACCAAAATCCCTTAACGTGAGT
TTTCGTTCCACTGAGCGTCAGACCCCGTAGAAAAGATCAAAGGATCTTCTTGAGATCCTTTTTTTCTGCG
CGTAATCTGCTGCTTGCAAACAAAAAAACCACCGCTACCAGCGGTGGTTTGTTTGCCGGATCAAGAGCTA
CCAACTCTTTTTCCGAAGGTAACTGGCTTCAGCAGAGCGCAGATACCAAATACTGTCCTTCTAGTGTAGC
CGTAGTTAGGCCACCACTTCAAGAACTCTGTAGCACCGCCTACATACCTCGCTCTGCTAATCCTGTTACC
AGTGGCTGCTGCCAGTGGCGATAAGTCGTGTCTTACCGGGTTGGACTCAAGACGATAGTTACCGGATAAG
GCGCAGCGGTCGGGCTGAACGGGGGGTTCGTGCACACAGCCCAGCTTGGAGCGAACGACCTACACCGAAC
TGAGATACCTACAGCGTGAGCTATGAGAAAGCGCCACGCTTCCCGAAGGGAGAAAGGCGGACAGGTATCC
GGTAAGCGGCAGGGTCGGAACAGGAGAGCGCACGAGGGAGCTTCCAGGGGGAAACGCCTGGTATCTTTAT
AGTCCTGTCGGGTTTCGCCACCTCTGACTTGAGCGTCGATTTTTGTGATGCTCGTCAGGGGGGCGGAGCC
TATGGAAAAACGCCAGCAACGCGGCCTTTTTACGGTTCCTGGCCTTTTGCTGGCCTTTTGCTCACATGTT
CTTTCCTGCGTTATCCCCTGATTCTGTGGATAACCGTATTACCGCCTTTGAGTGAGCTGATACCGCTCGC
CGCAGCCGAACGACCGAGCGCAGCGAGTCAGTGAGCGAGGAAGCGGAAGAGCGCCTGATGCGGTATTTTC
TCCTTACGCATCTGTGCGGTATTTCACACCGCATATATGGTGCACTCTCAGTACAATCTGCTCTGATGCC
GCATAGTTAAGCCAGTATACACTCCGCTATCGCTACGTGACTGGGTCATGGCTGCGCCCCGACACCCGCC
AACACCCGCTGACGCGCCCTGACGGGCTTGTCTGCTCCCGGCATCCGCTTACAGACAAGCTGTGACCGTC
TCCGGGAGCTGCATGTGTCAGAGGTTTTCACCGTCATCACCGAAACGCGCGAGGCAGCTGCGGTAAAGCT
CATCAGCGTGGTCGTGAAGCGATTCACAGATGTCTGCCTGTTCATCCGCGTCCAGCTCGTTGAGTTTCTC
CAGAAGCGTTAATGTCTGGCTTCTGATAAAGCGGGCCATGTTAAGGGCGGTTTTTTCCTGTTTGGTCACT
GATGCCTCCGTGTAAGGGGGATTTCTGTTCATGGGGGTAATGATACCGATGAAACGAGAGAGGATGCTCA
CGATACGGGTTACTGATGATGAACATGCCCGGTTACTGGAACGTTGTGAGGGTAAACAACTGGCGGTATG
GATGCGGCGGGACCAGAGAAAAATCACTCAGGGTCAATGCCAGCGCTTCGTTAATACAGATGTAGGTGTT
CCACAGGGTAGCCAGCAGCATCCTGCGATGCAGATCCGGAACATAATGGTGCAGGGCGCTGACTTCCGCG
TTTCCAGACTTTACGAAACACGGAAACCGAAGACCATTCATGTTGTTGCTCAGGTCGCAGACGTTTTGCA
GCAGCAGTCGCTTCACGTTCGCTCGCGTATCGGTGATTCATTCTGCTAACCAGTAAGGCAACCCCGCCAG
CCTAGCCGGGTCCTCAACGACAGGAGCACGATCATGCGCACCCGTGGCCAGGACCCAACGCTGCCCGAGA
TGCGCCGCGTGCGGCTGCTGGAGATGGCGGACGCGATGGATATGTTCTGCCAAGGGTTGGTTTGCGCATT
CACAGTTCTCCGCAAGAATTGATTGGCTCCAATTCTTGGAGTGGTGAATCCGTTAGCGAGGTGCCGCCGG
CTTCCATTCAGGTCGAGGTGGCCCGGCTCCATGCACCGCGACGCAACGCGGGGAGGCAGACAAGGTATAG
GGCGGCGCCTACAATCCATGCCAACCCGTTCCATGTGCTCGCCGAGGCGGCATAAATCGCCGTGACGATC
AGCGGTCCAGTGATCGAAGTTAGGCTGGTAAGAGCCGCGAGCGATCCTTGAAGCTGTCCCTGATGGTCGT
CATCTACCTGCCTGGACAGCATGGCCTGCAACGCGGGCATCCCGATGCCGCCGGAAGCGAGAAGAATCAT
AATGGGGAAGGCCATCCAGCCTCGCGTCGCGAACGCCAGCAAGACGTAGCCCAGCGCGTCGGCCGCCATG
CCGGCGATAATGGCCTGCTTCTCGCCGAAACGTTTGGTGGCGGGACCAGTGACGAAGGCTTGAGCGAGGG
CGTGCAAGATTCCGAATACCGCAAGCGACAGGCCGATCATCGTCGCGCTCCAGCGAAAGCGGTCCTCGCC
GAAAATGACCCAGAGCGCTGCCGGCACCTGTCCTACGAGTTGCATGATAAAGAAGACAGTCATAAGTGCG
GCGACGATAGTCATGCCCCGCGCCCACCGGAAGGAGCTGACTGGGTTGAAGGCTCTCAAGGGCATCGGTC
GAGATCCCGGTGCCTAATGAGTGAGCTAACTTACATTAATTGCGTTGCGCTCACTGCCCGCTTTCCAGTC
GGGAAACCTGTCGTGCCAGCTGCATTAATGAATCGGCCAACGCGCGGGGAGAGGCGGTTTGCGTATTGGG
CGCCAGGGTGGTTTTTCTTTTCACCAGTGAGACGGGCAACAGCTGATTGCCCTTCACCGCCTGGCCCTGA
GAGAGTTGCAGCAAGCGGTCCACGCTGGTTTGCCCCAGCAGGCGAAAATCCTGTTTGATGGTGGTTAACG
GCGGGATATAACATGAGCTGTCTTCGGTATCGTCGTATCCCACTACCGAGATATCCGCACCAACGCGCAG
CCCGGACTCGGTAATGGCGCGCATTGCGCCCAGCGCCATCTGATCGTTGGCAACCAGCATCGCAGTGGGA
ACGATGCCCTCATTCAGCATTTGCATGGTTTGTTGAAAACCGGACATGGCACTCCAGTCGCCTTCCCGTT
CCGCTATCGGCTGAATTTGATTGCGAGTGAGATATTTATGCCAGCCAGCCAGACGCAGACGCGCCGAGAC
AGAACTTAATGGGCCCGCTAACAGCGCGATTTGCTGGTGACCCAATGCGACCAGATGCTCCACGCCCAGT
CGCGTACCGTCTTCATGGGAGAAAATAATACTGTTGATGGGTGTCTGGTCAGAGACATCAAGAAATAACG
CCGGAACATTAGTGCAGGCAGCTTCCACAGCAATGGCATCCTGGTCATCCAGCGGATAGTTAATGATCAG
CCCACTGACGCGTTGCGCGAGAAGATTGTGCACCGCCGCTTTACAGGCTTCGACGCCGCTTCGTTCTACC
ATCGACACCACCACGCTGGCACCCAGTTGATCGGCGCGAGATTTAATCGCCGCGACAATTTGCGACGGCG
CGTGCAGGGCCAGACTGGAGGTGGCAACGCCAATCAGCAACGACTGTTTGCCCGCCAGTTGTTGTGCCAC
GCGGTTGGGAATGTAATTCAGCTCCGCCATCGCCGCTTCCACTTTTTCCCGCGTTTTCGCAGAAACGTGG
CTGGCCTGGTTCACCACGCGGGAAACGGTCTGATAAGAGACACCGGCATACTCTGCGACATCGTATAACG
TTACTGGTTTCACATTCACCACCCTGAATTGACTCTCTTCCGGGCGCTATCATGCCATACCGCGAAAGGT
TTTGCGCCATTCGATGGTGTCCGGGATCTCGACGCTCTCCCTTATGCGACTCCTGCATTAGGAAGCAGCC
CAGTAGTAGGTTGAGGCCGTTGAGCACCGCCGCCGCAAGGAATGGTGCATGCAAGGAGATGGCGCCCAAC
AGTCCCCCGGCCACGGGGCCTGCCACCATACCCACGCCGAAACAAGCGCTCATGAGCCCGAAGTGGCGAG
CCCGATCTTCCCCATCGGTGATGTCGGCGATATAGGCGCCAGCAACCGCACCTGTGGCGCCGGTGATGCC
GGCCACGATGCGTCCGGCGTAGAGGATCGAGATCTCGATCCCGCGAAATTAATACGACTCACTATAGGGG
AATTGTGAGCGGATAACAATTCCCCTCTAGAAATAATTTTGTTTAACTTTAAGAAGGAGATATACCATGC
ATCATCATCATCATCACAGCAGCGGCAGAGAAAACTTGTATTTCCAGGGCATGAGCAAGAACGAGCGAGA
TACTTCTTTTAACAAGAATGGCTGTCTTGTTTTTGTATCCCGTCTGTGGGATCTTGACAAGCTTGGAATG
TTTCATCACCCAGTTAGTGCCGAAGAACTGCCGGACTACCACACTGTGATAAAGCGTCCTGTTGACCTCT
CTTCCATACGCGATGGGATTGAAAAGGGCACTTATGCAACTGACGTGGACGTACAGAACGACGTCGCTCG
CATGATTACGAACGCTTTGGAGTACAATGCGAAGGGCAGCACGTGGTATCAGGAGGCAATGTCATTTCGT
AAAACTTACCTTGACCTTGCACGGCAGTCGGGACTCGTTGTGGACTGATGACGAAGCTTGCGGCCGCACT
CGAGGATCCGGCTGCTAACAAAGCCCGAAAGGAAGCTGAGTTGGCTGCTGCCACCGCTGAGCAATAACTA
GCATAACCCCTTGGGGCCTCTAAACGGGTCTTGAGGGGTTTTTTGCTGAAAGGAGGAACTATATCCGGAT
ATCCCGCAAGAGGCCCGGCAGTACCGGCATAACCAAGCCTATGCCTACAGCATCCAGGGTGACGGTGCCG
AGGATGACGATGAGCGCATTGTTAGATTTCATACACGGTGCCTGACTGCGTTAGCAATTTAACTGTGATA
AACTACCGCATTAAAGCTTATCGATGATAAGCTGTCAAACATGAGAA
Features (pLannotate 1.2.2; 19 found; start..end, strand, type, name):
    104..208     +  promoter       AmpR promoter: bla
    209..1069    +  CDS            AmpR: β-lactamase; bla; confers resistance to ampicillin, carbenicillin, and related antibiotics
   1240..1828    +  rep_origin     ori: high-copy-number ColE1/pMB1/pBR322/pUC origin of replication
   2014..2156    -  misc_feature   bom: basis of mobility region from pBR322
   2258..2449    -  CDS            rop: Rop protein, which maintains plasmids at low copy number; rop
   2466..2846    +  CDS            YPB1_ECOLX: Protein predicted: Swiss-Prot protein existence level 4. From Escherichia coli.
   3088..3712    -  CDS            TcR (fragment): tetracycline efflux protein; tet; confers resistance to tetracycline
   3727..3748    -  protein_bind   CAP binding site: CAP binding activates transcription in the presence of cAMP. E. coli catabolite activator protein
   3761..4843    -  CDS            lacI: lac repressor; lacI; The lac repressor binds to the lac operator to inhibit transcription in E. coli. This inhibition can be relieved by adding lactose or isopropyl-β-D-thiogalactopyranoside (IPTG).
   4844..4921    -  promoter       lacI promoter: lacI
   4929..5208    -  CDS            TcR (fragment): tetracycline efflux protein; tet; confers resistance to tetracycline
   5230..5248    +  promoter       T7 promoter: promoter for bacteriophage T7 RNA polymerase
   5249..5273    +  protein_bind   lac operator: The lac repressor binds to the lac operator to inhibit transcription in E. coli. This inhibition can be relieved by adding lactose or isopropyl-β-D-thiogalactopyranoside (IPTG). lac repressor encoded by lacI
   5288..5310    +  RBS            RBS: efficient ribosome binding site from bacteriophage T7 gene 10 (Olins and Rangwala, 1989)
   5318..5336    +  CDS            capTEV™ (fragment): composite tag for in vivo biotinylation, TEV protease cleavage, and 6xHis tagging
   5751..5800    +  CDS            SET1 (fragment): solubility-enhancement tag derived from T7 phage gene 10B
   5808..5855    +  terminator     T7 terminator: transcription terminator for bacteriophage T7 RNA polymerase
   5878..5982    -  CDS            TcR (fragment): tetracycline efflux protein; tet; confers resistance to tetracycline
   6030..6058    -  promoter       tet promoter: E. coli promoter for tetracycline efflux protein gene
