[The description below was written by a language model from this plasmid's Addgene catalogue record and pLannotate feature annotations shown in this document.]
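Description:
5CZG (Tb427.10.7420) is a bacterial expression plasmid built on the pET15-MHL backbone, a pET-type vector from a structural genomics programme, and intended for producing recombinant protein in E. coli for structure determination. It replicates from a ColE1/pMB1-type origin and is selected with ampicillin through the bla (β-lactamase) gene. The annotated sequence also carries the pBR322-derived bom region and rop gene, along with several disrupted remnants of the tetracycline resistance gene and its promoter. These are backbone leftovers rather than functional markers. The catalogue lists the plasmid as high copy, although rop normally moderates copy number.

The payload is a 345 bp insert named Tb427.10.7420, introduced by ligation-independent cloning. An alternative name indicates it spans residues M1 to D115, and the record cautions that it may not be the complete ORF. Expression is driven by a T7 promoter followed by a lac operator and the T7 gene 10 ribosome binding site, and it ends at a T7 terminator. A lacI gene on the plasmid supplies repressor, so transcription stays low until IPTG induction in a host that provides T7 RNA polymerase. The backbone adds an N-terminal 6xHis tag for affinity purification, followed by a TEV protease site for removing the tag. The short "capTEV" and "SET1" fragment hits in the feature table probably reflect this tag region and vector sequence near the terminator, not intact tags.

Some recorded details are inconsistent. The species is listed as human, although the gene identifier follows a Trypanosoma brucei naming style. The plasmid name and the depositor comment point to different structure codes. The assembled sequence is 6,067 nt, shorter than the stated 7,737 bp backbone size, possibly because cloning replaces a stuffer segment, though the record does not say so.
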