Addgene plasmid #79517: 5CZG (Tb427.10.7420)
Purpose: Bacterial expression for structure determination; may not be full ORF
Depositing lab: Cheryl Arrowsmith. Depositing organization: University of Toronto.
Backbone
  Vector backbone: pET15-MHL
  Backbone manufacturer: SGC (Addgene Plasmid #26092)
  Backbone size w/o insert (bp): 7737
  Vector type: Bacterial Expression
Growth in bacteria
  Bacterial resistance: Ampicillin, 100 μg/mL
  Growth temperature: 37°C
  Growth strain: DH5alpha
  Copy number: High Copy
Gene/Insert
  Gene/Insert name: Tb427.10.7420 (alt names: Tb427.10.7420:MAC054-G03:C234711; Tb427.10.7420:M1-D115:G3)
  Species: H. sapiens (human)
  Insert size (bp): 345
  Promoter: T7-lacO
  Tag / fusion protein: 6xHis (N terminal on backbone); TEV cleavage site (N terminal on backbone)
  Cloning method: Ligation Independent Cloning
  Sequencing primers: 5′ T7; 3′ T7-term
Terms and licenses: Academic/Nonprofit Terms; Industry Terms: Not Available to Industry
Depositor comments: Please see http://www.thesgc.org/structures/5DZC for more information.
How to cite: 5CZG (Tb427.10.7420) was a gift from Cheryl Arrowsmith (Addgene plasmid # 79517 ; http://n2t.net/addgene:79517 ; RRID:Addgene_79517)
