>Addgene plasmid #79517 | 5CZG (Tb427.10.7420) | depositor partial sequence | sequence record 148640 | Insert sequence
ATGAGCAAGAACGAGCGAGATACTTCTTTTAACAAGAATGGCTGTCTTGTTTTTGTATCCCGTCTGTGGG
ATCTTGACAAGCTTGGAATGTTTCATCACCCAGTTAGTGCCGAAGAACTGCCGGACTACCACACTGTGAT
AAAGCGTCCTGTTGACCTCTCTTCCATACGCGATGGGATTGAAAAGGGCACTTATGCAACTGACGTGGAC
GTACAGAACGACGTCGCTCGCATGATTACGAACGCTTTGGAGTACAATGCGAAGGGCAGCACGTGGTATC
AGGAGGCAATGTCATTTCGTAAAACTTACCTTGACCTTGCACGGCAGTCGGGACTCGTTGTGGAC
