>Addgene plasmid #79517 | 5CZG (Tb427.10.7420) | addgene partial sequence | sequence record 150095 | T7 5'-TAATACGACTCACTATAGGG-3'
ACTTTAAGAAGGAGATATACCATGCATCATCATCATCATCACAGCAGCGGCAGAGAAAACTTGTATTTCC
AGGGCATGAGCAAGAACGAGCGAGATACTTCTTTTAACAAGAATGGCTGTCTTGTTTTTGTATCCCGTCT
GTGGGATCTTGACAAGCTTGGAATGTTTCATCACCCAGTTAGTGCCGAAGAACTGCCGGACTACCACACT
GTGATAAAGCGTCCTGTTGACCTCTCTTCCATACGCGATGGGATTGAAAAGGGCACTTATGCAACTGACG
TGGACGTACAGAACGACGTCGCTCGCATGATTACGAACGCTTTGGAGTACAATGCGAAGGGCAGCACGTG
GTATCAGGAGGCAATGTCATTTCGTAAAACTTACCTTGACCTTGCACGGCAGTCGGGACTCGTTGTGGAC
TGATGACGAAGCTTGCGGCCGCACTCGAGGATCCGGCTGCTAACAAAGCCCGAAAGGAAGCTGAGTTGGC
TGCTGCCACCGCTGAGCAATAACTAGCATAACCCCTTGGGGCCTCTAAACGGGTCTTGAGGGGTTTTTTG
CTGAAAGGAGGAACTATATCCGGATATCCCGCAAGAGGCCCGGCAGTACCGGCATAACCAAGCCTATGCC
TACAGCATCCAGGGTGACGGTGCCGAGGATGACGATGAGCGCATTGTTAGATTTCATACACGGTGCCTGA
CTGCGTTAGCAATTTAACTGTGATAAACTACCGCATTAAAGCTTATCGATGATAAGCTGTCAAACATGAG
AATTCTTGAAGACGAAAGGGCCTCGTGATACGCCTATTTTTATAGGTTAATGTCATGATAATAATGGTTT
CTTAGACGTCAGGTGGCACTTTTCGGGGAAATGTGCGCGGAACCCCTATTTGTTTATTTTTCTAA
