>Addgene plasmid #79517 | 5CZG (Tb427.10.7420) | addgene partial sequence | sequence record 150096 | T7term 5'-GCTAGTTATTGCTCAGCGG-3'
TTGTTAGCAGCCGGATCCTCGAGTGCGGCCGCAAGCTTCGTCATCAGTCCACAACGAGTCCCGACTGCCG
TGCAAGGTCAAGGTAAGTTTTACGAAATGACATTGCCTCCTGATACCACGTGCTGCCCTTCGCATTGTAC
TCCAAAGCGTTCGTAATCATGCGAGCGACGTCGTTCTGTACGTCCACGTCAGTTGCATAAGTGCCCTTTT
CAATCCCATCGCGTATGGAAGAGAGGTCAACAGGACGCTTTATCACAGTGTGGTAGTCCGGCAGTTCTTC
GGCACTAACTGGGTGATGAAACATTCCAAGCTTGTCAAGATCCCACAGACGGGATACAAAAACAAGACAG
CCATTCTTGTTAAAAGAAGTATCTCGCTCGTTCTTGCTCATGCCCTGGAAATACAAGTTTTCTCTGCCGC
TGCTGTGATGATGATGATGATGCATGGTATATCTCCTTCTTAAAGTTAAACAAAATTATTTCTAGAGGGG
AATTGTTATCCGCTCACAATTCCCCTATAGTGAGTCGTATTAATTTCGCGGGATCGAGATCTCGATCCTC
TACGCCGGACGCATCGTGGCCGGCATCACCGGCGCCACAGGTGCGGTTGCTGGCGCCTATATCGCCGACA
TCACCGATGGGGAAGATCGGGCTCGCCACTTCGGGCTCATGAGCGCTTGTTTCGGCGTGGGTATGGTGGC
AGGCCCCGTGGCCGGGGGACTGTTGGGCGCCATCTCCTTGCATGCACCATTCCTTGCGGCGGCGGTGCTC
AACGGCCTCAACCTACTACTGGGCTGCTTCCTAATGCAGGAGTCGCATAAGGGAGAGCGTCGAGATCCCG
GACACCATCGAA
